Addgene plasmid #200190: pSEMS-Tom20-mEGFP-reHaloTagF
Purpose: Tom20 with reversible HaloTagF variant for fluorescent labeling
Depositing lab: Jacob Piehler. Depositing organization: Universitaet Osnabrueck. Publication: Reversible Live-Cell Labeling with Retro-engineered HaloTags Enables Long-Term High- and Super-Resolution Imaging. Holtmannspotter M, Wienbeuker E, Dellmann T, Watrinet I, Garcia-Saez AJ, Johnsson K, Kurre R, Piehler J. Angew Chem Int Ed Engl. 2023 Feb 3:e202219050. doi: 10.1002/anie.202219050. PubMed 36735334.
Backbone
  Vector backbone: pSEMS(26m)
  Vector type: Mammalian Expression
  Selectable markers: Neomycin (select with G418)
Growth in bacteria
  Bacterial resistance: Ampicillin, 100 μg/mL
  Growth temperature: 37°C
  Growth strain: DH5alpha
  Copy number: High Copy
Gene/Insert
  Gene/Insert name: Tom20
  Species: H. sapiens (human)
  Insert size (bp): 435
  Entrez Gene: TOMM20 (a.k.a. MAS20, MOM19, TOM20)
  Promoter: CMV
  Tag / fusion protein: mEGFP (C terminal on insert); reHaloTagF (C terminal on insert)
  Cloning method: Restriction Enzyme; 5′ cloning site EcoRV (unknown if destroyed); 3′ cloning site EcoRI (unknown if destroyed)
  Sequencing primers: 5′ ATGGTGGGTCGGAACAGCGCCAT; 3′ TTCCACATCATCTTCAGCCAAG
Terms and licenses: Academic/Nonprofit Terms; Industry Terms: Not Available to Industry
How to cite: pSEMS-Tom20-mEGFP-reHaloTagF was a gift from Jacob Piehler (Addgene plasmid # 200190 ; http://n2t.net/addgene:200190 ; RRID:Addgene_200190)
