[The description below was written by a language model from this plasmid's Addgene catalogue record and pLannotate feature annotations shown in this document.]
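Description:
pSEMS-Tom20-mEGFP-reHaloTagF is a mammalian expression plasmid of about 7.3 kb built on the pSEMS(26m) backbone. It is propagated in E. coli through a high-copy ColE1/pUC-type origin with ampicillin selection (β-lactamase under its own promoter). The backbone also carries remnants of bacterial cloning vectors, including a lac promoter/operator region, a lacI fragment and a partial bom site, none of which has a role in the mammalian cassette.

The payload is a single open reading frame driven by the human CMV immediate early enhancer and promoter, with a T7 promoter just upstream of the coding region. It encodes human Tom20 (TOMM20, 435 bp), a receptor subunit of the translocase of the outer mitochondrial membrane. Tom20 is fused at its C terminus first to monomeric EGFP and then to reHaloTagF. The annotation software detects the latter as a HaloTag fragment, which fits an engineered variant of the dehalogenase-derived tag. Standard HaloTag bonds covalently to chloroalkane ligands, whereas the record describes this variant as reversible. Downstream of the fusion lie a chimeric intron, an EMCV IRES and the NeoR/KanR gene, followed by SV40 polyadenylation signals. The neomycin resistance marker is therefore translated from the same CMV transcript as the fusion protein, which links G418 selection of stable cells to expression of the fusion.

The construct places the reversible tag on the mitochondrial outer membrane for fluorescent labeling, with mEGFP providing a constitutive green reference signal. The associated publication's title points to reversible live-cell labeling for long-term high- and super-resolution imaging.
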