Features (pLannotate 1.2.2; 21 found; start..end, strand, type, name):
     28..80      -  misc_feature   bom (fragment): basis of mobility region from pBR322
    235..614     +  enhancer       CMV enhancer: human cytomegalovirus immediate early enhancer
    615..818     +  promoter       CMV promoter: human cytomegalovirus (CMV) immediate early promoter
    814..847     +  LTR            5' LTR (truncated) (fragment): truncated 5' long terminal repeat (LTR) from HIV-1
    863..881     +  promoter       T7 promoter: promoter for bacteriophage T7 RNA polymerase
    918..1352    +  CDS            TOMM20: TOM20_HUMAN - Also known as KIAA0016. Experimental evidence at protein level: Swiss-Prot protein existence level 1. Central component of the receptor complex responsible for the recognition and translocation of cytosolically synthesized mitochondrial preproteins. Together with TOM22 functions as the transit peptide receptor at the surface of the mitochondrion outer membrane and facilitates the movement of preproteins into the TOM40 translocation pore (By similarity). Required for the translocation across the mitochondrial outer membrane of cytochrome P450 monooxygenases. From Homo sapiens (Hum
   1362..2078    +  CDS            mEGFP: mEGFP is a basic (constitutively fluorescent) green fluorescent protein published in 2002, derived from Aequorea victoria. It has moderate acid sensitivity.
   2133..3016    +  CDS            HaloTag® (fragment): modified bacterial dehalogenase that forms covalent bonds with chloroalkane derivatives
   3086..3315    +  intron         chimeric intron: chimera between introns from adenovirus and immunoglobulin heavy chain genes
   3498..3960    +  misc_feature   IRES: internal ribosome entry site (IRES) of the encephalomyocarditis virus (EMCV)
   3996..4799    +  CDS            NeoR/KanR: aminoglycoside phosphotransferase from Tn5; aph(3')-II (or nptII); confers resistance to neomycin, kanamycin, and G418 (Geneticin®)
   4822..4906    +  CDS            large T antigen (fragment): large T antigen from SV40 (simian virus 40)
   4929..5050    +  polyA_signal   SV40 poly(A) signal: SV40 polyadenylation signal
   5061..5112    +  polyA_signal   SV40 poly(A) signal (fragment): SV40 polyadenylation signal
   5176..5192    -  protein_bind   lac operator: The lac repressor binds to the lac operator to inhibit transcription in E. coli. This inhibition can be relieved by adding lactose or isopropyl-β-D-thiogalactopyranoside (IPTG). lac repressor encoded by lacI
   5200..5230    -  promoter       lac promoter: promoter for the E. coli lac operon
   5245..5266    -  protein_bind   CAP binding site: CAP binding activates transcription in the presence of cAMP. E. coli catabolite activator protein
   5279..5371    -  CDS            lacI (fragment): lac repressor; lacI; The lac repressor binds to the lac operator to inhibit transcription in E. coli. This inhibition can be relieved by adding lactose or isopropyl-β-D-thiogalactopyranoside (IPTG).
   5554..6142    -  rep_origin     ori: high-copy-number ColE1/pMB1/pBR322/pUC origin of replication
   6313..7173    -  CDS            AmpR: β-lactamase; bla; confers resistance to ampicillin, carbenicillin, and related antibiotics
   7174..7278    -  promoter       AmpR promoter: bla
>Addgene plasmid #200190 | pSEMS-Tom20-mEGFP-reHaloTagF | addgene full sequence | sequence record 401666 | Addgene NGS Result
GACGGATCGGGAGATCTCCCGATCCCCTATGGTGCACTCTCAGTACAATCTGCTCTGATGCCGCATAGTT
AAGCCAGTATCTGCTCCCTGCTTGTGTGTTGGAGGTCGCTGAGTAGTGCGCGAGCAAAATTTAAGCTACA
ACAAGGCAAGGCTTGACCGACAATTGCATGAAGAATCTGCTTAGGGTTAGGCGTTTTGCGCTGCTTCGCG
ATGTACGGGCCAGATATACGCGTTGACATTGATTATTGACTAGTTATTAATAGTAATCAATTACGGGGTC
ATTAGTTCATAGCCCATATATGGAGTTCCGCGTTACATAACTTACGGTAAATGGCCCGCCTGGCTGACCG
CCCAACGACCCCCGCCCATTGACGTCAATAATGACGTATGTTCCCATAGTAACGCCAATAGGGACTTTCC
ATTGACGTCAATGGGTGGAGTATTTACGGTAAACTGCCCACTTGGCAGTACATCAAGTGTATCATATGCC
AAGTACGCCCCCTATTGACGTCAATGACGGTAAATGGCCCGCCTGGCATTATGCCCAGTACATGACCTTA
TGGGACTTTCCTACTTGGCAGTACATCTACGTATTAGTCATCGCTATTACCATGGTGATGCGGTTTTGGC
AGTACATCAATGGGCGTGGATAGCGGTTTGACTCACGGGGATTTCCAAGTCTCCACCCCATTGACGTCAA
TGGGAGTTTGTTTTGGCACCAAAATCAACGGGACTTTCCAAAATGTCGTAACAACTCCGCCCCATTGACG
CAAATGGGCGGTAGGCGTGTACGGTGGGAGGTCTATATAAGCAGAGCTCTCTGGCTAACTAGAGAACCCA
CTGCTTACTGGCTTATCGAAATTAATACGACTCACTATAGGGAGACCCAAGCTTGGTACCGAGCTCGGAT
CGATATCATGGTGGGTCGGAACAGCGCCATCGCCGCCGGTGTATGCGGGGCCCTTTTCATTGGGTACTGC
ATCTACTTCGACCGCAAAAGACGAAGTGACCCCAACTTCAAGAACAGGCTTCGAGAACGAAGAAAGAAAC
AGAAGCTTGCCAAGGAGAGAGCTGGGCTTTCCAAGTTACCTGACCTTAAAGATGCTGAAGCTGTTCAGAA
GTTCTTCCTTGAAGAAATACAGCTTGGTGAAGAGTTACTAGCTCAAGGTGAATATGAGAAGGGCGTAGAC
CATCTGACAAATGCAATTGCTGTGTGTGGACAGCCACAGCAGTTACTGCAGGTCTTACAGCAAACTCTTC
CACCACCAGTGTTCCAGATGCTTCTGACTAAGCTCCCAACAATTAGTCAGAGAATTGTAAGTGCTCAGAG
CTTGGCTGAAGATGATGTGGAAGAATTCACCATGGTGAGCAAGGGCGAGGAGCTGTTCACCGGGGTGGTG
CCCATCCTGGTCGAGCTGGACGGCGACGTAAACGGCCACAAGTTCAGCGTGTCCGGCGAGGGCGAGGGCG
ATGCCACCTACGGCAAGCTGACCCTGAAGTTCATCTGCACCACCGGCAAGCTGCCCGTGCCCTGGCCCAC
CCTCGTGACCACCCTGACCTACGGCGTGCAGTGCTTCAGCCGCTACCCCGACCACATGAAGCAGCACGAC
TTCTTCAAGTCCGCCATGCCCGAAGGCTACGTCCAGGAGCGCACCATCTTCTTCAAGGACGACGGCAACT
ACAAGACCCGCGCCGAGGTGAAGTTCGAGGGCGACACCCTGGTGAACCGCATCGAGCTGAAGGGCATCGA
CTTCAAGGAGGACGGCAACATCCTGGGGCACAAGCTGGAGTACAACTACAACAGCCACAACGTCTATATC
ATGGCCGACAAGCAGAAGAACGGCATCAAGGTGAACTTCAAGATCCGCCACAACATCGAGGACGGCAGCG
TGCAGCTCGCCGACCACTACCAGCAGAACACCCCCATCGGCGACGGCCCCGTGCTGCTGCCCGACAACCA
CTACCTGAGCACCCAGTCCAAACTGAGCAAAGACCCCAACGAGAAGCGCGATCACATGGTCCTGCTGGAG
TTCGTGACCGCCGCCGGGATCACTCTCGGCATGGACGAGCTGTACAAGGGATCCCTCGAGGGCCATGGCA
CAGGCTCAACAGGCTCAGGCTCATCAGGATCCGAAATCGGTACTGGCTTTCCATTCGACCCCCATTATGT
GGAAGTCCTGGGCGAGCGCATGCACTACGTCGATGTTGGTCCGCGCGATGGCACCCCTGTGCTGTTCCTG
CACGGTAACCCGACCTCCTCCTACGTGTGGCGCAACATCATCCCGCATGTTGCACCGACCCATCGCTGCA
TTGCTCCAGACCTGATCGGTATGGGCAAATCCGACAAACCAGACCTGGGTTATTTCTTCGACGACCACGT
CCGCTTCATGGATGCCTTCATCGAAGCCCTGGGTCTGGAAGAGGTCGTCCTGGTCATTCACGACTGGGGC
TCCGCTCTGGGTTTCCACTGGGCCAAGCGCAATCCAGAGCGCGTCAAAGGTATTGCATTTATGGAGTTCA
TCCGCCCTATCCCGACCTGGGACGAATGGCCAGAATTTGCCCGCGAGACCTTCCAGGCCTTCCGCACCAC
CGACGTCGGCCGCAAGCTGATCATCGATCAGAACGTTTTTATCGAGGGTACGCTGCCGATGGGTGTCGTC
CGCCCGCTGACTGAAGTCGAGATGGACCATTACCGCGAGCCGTTCCTGAATCCTGTTGACCGCGAGCCAC
TGTGGCGCTTCCCAAACGAGCTGCCAATCGCCGGTGAGCCAGCGAACATCGTCGCGCTGGTCGAAGAATA
CATGGACTGGCTGCACCAGTCCCCTGTCCCGAAGCTGCTGTTCTGGGGCACCCCAGGCGTTCTGATCCCA
CCGGCCGAAGCCGCTCGCCTGGCCAAAAGCCTGCCTAACTGCAAGGCTGTGGACATCGGCCCGGGTCTGC
ACTACCTGCAAGAAGACAACCCGGACCTGATCGGCAGCGAGATCGCGCGCTGGCTGTCTACTCTGGAGAT
TTCCGGTGCGGCCGCATAGATAACTGATCCAGTGTGCTGGAATTAATTCGCTGTCTGCGAGGGCCAGCTG
TTGGGGTGAGTACTCCCTCTCAAAAGCGGGCATGACTTCTGCGCTAAGATTGTCAGTTTCCAAAAACGAG
GAGGATTTGATATTCACCTGGCCCGCGGTGATGCCTTTGAGGGTGGCCGCGTCCATCTGGTCAGAAAAGA
CAATCTTTTTGTTGTCAAGCTTGAGGTGTGGCAGGCTTGAGATCTGGCCATACACTTGAGTGACAATGAC
ATCCACTTTGCCTTTCTCTCCACAGGTGTCCACTCCCAGGTCCAACTGCAGGTCGAGCATGCATCTAGGG
CGGCCAATTCCGCCCCTCTCCCCCCCCCCCTCTCCCTCCCCCCCCCCTAACGTTACTGGCCGAAGCCGCT
TGGAATAAGGCCGGTGTGCGTTTGTCTATATGTTATTTTCCACCATATTGCCGTCTTTTGGCAATGTGAG
GGCCCGGAAACCTGGCCCTGTCTTCTTGACGAGCATTCCTAGGGGTCTTTCCCCTCTCGCCAAAGGAATG
CAAGGTCTGTTGAATGTCGTGAAGGAAGCAGTTCCTCTGGAAGCTTCTTGAAGACAAACAACGTCTGTAG
CGACCCTTTGCAGGCAGCGGAACCCCCCACCTGGCGACAGGTGCCTCTGCGGCCAAAAGCCACGTGTATA
AGATACACCTGCAAAGGCGGCACAACCCCAGTGCCACGTTGTGAGTTGGATAGTTGTGGAAAGAGTCAAA
TGGCTCTCCTCAAGCGTATTCAACAAGGGGCTGAAGGATGCCCAGAAGGTACCCCATTGTATGGGATCTG
ATCTGGGGCCTCGGTGCACATGCTTTACATGTGTTTAGTCGAGGTTAAAAAAACGTCTAGGCCCCCCGAA
CCACGGGGACGTGGTTTTCCTTTGAAAAACACGATGATAAGCTTGCCACAACCCGGGATAATTCCTGCAG
CCAATATGGGATCGGCCATTGAACAAGATGGATTGCACGCAGGTTCTCCGGCCGCTTGGGTGGAGAGGCT
ATTCGGCTATGACTGGGCACAACAGACAATCGGCTGCTCTGATGCCGCCGTGTTCCGGCTGTCAGCGCAG
GGGCGCCCGGTTCTTTTTGTCAAGACCGACCTGTCCGGTGCCCTGAATGAACTGCAGGACGAGGCAGCGC
GGCTATCGTGGCTGGCCACGACGGGCGTTCCTTGCGCAGCTGTGCTCGACGTTGTCACTGAAGCGGGAAG
GGACTGGCTGCTATTGGGCGAAGTGCCGGGGCAGGATCTCCTGTCATCTCACCTTGCTCCTGCCGAGAAA
GTATCCATCATGGCTGATGCAATGCGGCGGCTGCATACGCTTGATCCGGCTACCTGCCCATTCGACCACC
AAGCGAAACATCGCATCGAGCGAGCACGTACTCGGATGGAAGCCGGTCTTGTCGATCAGGATGATCTGGA
CGAAGAGCATCAGGGGCTCGCGCCAGCCGAACTGTTCGCCAGGCTCAAGGCGCGCATGCCCGACGGCGAT
GATCTCGTCGTGACCCATGGCGATGCCTGCTTGCCGAATATCATGGTGGAAAATGGCCGCTTTTCTGGAT
TCATCGACTGTGGCCGGCTGGGTGTGGCGGACCGCTATCAGGACATAGCGTTGGCTACCCGTGATATTGC
TGAAGAGCTTGGCGGCGAATGGGCTGACCGCTTCCTCGTGCTTTACGGTATCGCCGCTCCCGATTCGCAG
CGCATCGCCTTCTATCGCCTTCTTGACGAGTTCTTCTGAGGGGATCAATTCTCTAGATAACTGATCATAA
TCAGCCATACCACATTTGTAGAGGTTTTACTTGCTTTAAAAAACCTCCCACACCTCCCCCTGAACCTGAA
ACATAAAATGAATGCAATTGTTGTTGTTAACTTGTTTATTGCAGCTTATAATGGTTACAAATAAAGCAAT
AGCATCACAAATTTCACAAATAAAGCATTTTTTTCACTGCATTCTAGTTGTGGTTTGTCCAAACTCATCA
ATGTATCTTAACGCGTCGAGTGCATTCTAGTTGTGGTTTGTCCAAACTCATCAATGTATCTTATCATGTC
TGTATACCGTCGACCTCTAGCTAGAGCTTGGCGTAATCATGGTCATAGCTGTTTCCTGTGTGAAATTGTT
ATCCGCTCACAATTCCACACAACATACGAGCCGGAAGCATAAAGTGTAAAGCCTGGGGTGCCTAATGAGT
GAGCTAACTCACATTAATTGCGTTGCGCTCACTGCCCGCTTTCCAGTCGGGAAACCTGTCGTGCCAGCTG
CATTAATGAATCGGCCAACGCGCGGGGAGAGGCGGTTTGCGTATTGGGCGCTCTTCCGCTTCCTCGCTCA
CTGACTCGCTGCGCTCGGTCGTTCGGCTGCGGCGAGCGGTATCAGCTCACTCAAAGGCGGTAATACGGTT
ATCCACAGAATCAGGGGATAACGCAGGAAAGAACATGTGAGCAAAAGGCCAGCAAAAGGCCAGGAACCGT
AAAAAGGCCGCGTTGCTGGCGTTTTTCCATAGGCTCCGCCCCCCTGACGAGCATCACAAAAATCGACGCT
CAAGTCAGAGGTGGCGAAACCCGACAGGACTATAAAGATACCAGGCGTTTCCCCCTGGAAGCTCCCTCGT
GCGCTCTCCTGTTCCGACCCTGCCGCTTACCGGATACCTGTCCGCCTTTCTCCCTTCGGGAAGCGTGGCG
CTTTCTCATAGCTCACGCTGTAGGTATCTCAGTTCGGTGTAGGTCGTTCGCTCCAAGCTGGGCTGTGTGC
ACGAACCCCCCGTTCAGCCCGACCGCTGCGCCTTATCCGGTAACTATCGTCTTGAGTCCAACCCGGTAAG
ACACGACTTATCGCCACTGGCAGCAGCCACTGGTAACAGGATTAGCAGAGCGAGGTATGTAGGCGGTGCT
ACAGAGTTCTTGAAGTGGTGGCCTAACTACGGCTACACTAGAAGAACAGTATTTGGTATCTGCGCTCTGC
TGAAGCCAGTTACCTTCGGAAAAAGAGTTGGTAGCTCTTGATCCGGCAAACAAACCACCGCTGGTAGCGG
TGGTTTTTTTGTTTGCAAGCAGCAGATTACGCGCAGAAAAAAAGGATCTCAAGAAGATCCTTTGATCTTT
TCTACGGGGTCTGACGCTCAGTGGAACGAAAACTCACGTTAAGGGATTTTGGTCATGAGATTATCAAAAA
GGATCTTCACCTAGATCCTTTTAAATTAAAAATGAAGTTTTAAATCAATCTAAAGTATATATGAGTAAAC
TTGGTCTGACAGTTACCAATGCTTAATCAGTGAGGCACCTATCTCAGCGATCTGTCTATTTCGTTCATCC
ATAGTTGCCTGACTCCCCGTCGTGTAGATAACTACGATACGGGAGGGCTTACCATCTGGCCCCAGTGCTG
CAATGATACCGCGAGACCCACGCTCACCGGCTCCAGATTTATCAGCAATAAACCAGCCAGCCGGAAGGGC
CGAGCGCAGAAGTGGTCCTGCAACTTTATCCGCCTCCATCCAGTCTATTAATTGTTGCCGGGAAGCTAGA
GTAAGTAGTTCGCCAGTTAATAGTTTGCGCAACGTTGTTGCCATTGCTACAGGCATCGTGGTGTCACGCT
CGTCGTTTGGTATGGCTTCATTCAGCTCCGGTTCCCAACGATCAAGGCGAGTTACATGATCCCCCATGTT
GTGCAAAAAAGCGGTTAGCTCCTTCGGTCCTCCGATCGTTGTCAGAAGTAAGTTGGCCGCAGTGTTATCA
CTCATGGTTATGGCAGCACTGCATAATTCTCTTACTGTCATGCCATCCGTAAGATGCTTTTCTGTGACTG
GTGAGTACTCAACCAAGTCATTCTGAGAATAGTGTATGCGGCGACCGAGTTGCTCTTGCCCGGCGTCAAT
ACGGGATAATACCGCGCCACATAGCAGAACTTTAAAAGTGCTCATCATTGGAAAACGTTCTTCGGGGCGA
AAACTCTCAAGGATCTTACCGCTGTTGAGATCCAGTTCGATGTAACCCACTCGTGCACCCAACTGATCTT
CAGCATCTTTTACTTTCACCAGCGTTTCTGGGTGAGCAAAAACAGGAAGGCAAAATGCCGCAAAAAAGGG
AATAAGGGCGACACGGAAATGTTGAATACTCATACTCTTCCTTTTTCAATATTATTGAAGCATTTATCAG
GGTTATTGTCTCATGAGCGGATACATATTTGAATGTATTTAGAAAAATAAACAAATAGGGGTTCCGCGCA
CATTTCCCCGAAAAGTGCCACCTGACGTC
